>Addgene plasmid #31786 | pENTR-c-Met | addgene full sequence | sequence record 433099 | Addgene NGS Result
CTTTCCTGCGTTATCCCCTGATTCTGTGGATAACCGTATTACCGCTAGCATGGATCTCGGGGACGTCTAA
CTACTAAGCGAGAGTAGGGAACTGCCAGGCATCAAATAAAACGAAAGGCTCAGTCGGAAGACTGGGCCTT
TCGTTTTATCTGTTGTTTGTCGGTGAACGCTCTCCTGAGTAGGACAAATCCGCCGGGAGCGGATTTGAAC
GTTGTGAAGCAACGGCCCGGAGGGTGGCGGGCAGGACGCCCGCCATAAACTGCCAGGCATCAAACTAAGC
AGAAGGCCATCCTGACGGATGGCCTTTTTGCGTTTCTACAAACTCTTCCTGTTAGTTAGTTACTTAAGCT
CGGGCCCCAAATAATGATTTTATTTTGACTGATAGTGACCTGTTCGTTGCAACAAATTGATAAGCAATGC
TTTTTTATAATGCCAACTTTGTACAAAAAAGCAGGCTTTAAAGGAACCAATTCAGTCGACTGGATCCGGT
ACCGAATTCGCGGCCGCCACCATGAAGGCCCCCGCTGTGCTTGCACCTGGCATCCTCGTGCTCCTGTTTA
CCTTGGTGCAGAGGAGCAATGGGGAGTGTAAAGAGGCACTAGCAAAGTCCGAGATGAATGTGAATATGAA
GTATCAGCTTCCCAACTTCACCGCGGAAACACCCATCCAGAATGTCATTCTACATGAGCATCACATTTTC
CTTGGTGCCACTAACTACATTTATGTTTTAAATGAGGAAGACCTTCAGAAGGTTGCTGAGTACAAGACTG
GGCCTGTGCTGGAACACCCAGATTGTTTCCCATGTCAGGACTGCAGCAGCAAAGCCAATTTATCAGGAGG
TGTTTGGAAAGATAACATCAACATGGCTCTAGTTGTCGACACCTACTATGATGATCAACTCATTAGCTGT
GGCAGCGTCAACAGAGGGACCTGCCAGCGACATGTCTTTCCCCACAATCATACTGCTGACATACAGTCGG
AGGTTCACTGCATATTCTCCCCACAGATAGAAGAGCCCAGCCAGTGTCCTGACTGTGTGGTGAGCGCCCT
GGGAGCCAAAGTCCTTTCATCTGTAAAGGACCGGTTCATCAACTTCTTTGTAGGCAATACCATAAATTCT
TCTTATTTCCCAGATCATCCATTGCATTCGATATCAGTGAGAAGGCTAAAGGAAACGAAAGATGGTTTTA
TGTTTTTGACGGACCAGTCCTACATTGATGTTTTACCTGAGTTCAGAGATTCTTACCCCATTAAGTATGT
CCATGCCTTTGAAAGCAACAATTTTATTTACTTCTTGACGGTCCAAAGGGAAACTCTAGATGCTCAGACT
TTTCACACAAGAATAATCAGGTTCTGTTCCATAAACTCTGGATTGCATTCCTACATGGAAATGCCTCTGG
AGTGTATTCTCACAGAAAAGAGAAAAAAGAGATCCACAAAGAAGGAAGTGTTTAATATACTTCAGGCTGC
GTATGTCAGCAAGCCTGGGGCCCAGCTTGCTAGACAAATAGGAGCCAGCCTGAATGATGACATTCTTTTC
GGGGTGTTCGCACAAAGCAAGCCAGATTCTGCCGAACCAATGGATCGATCTGCCATGTGTGCATTCCCTA
TCAAATATGTCAACGACTTCTTCAACAAGATCGTCAACAAAAACAATGTGAGATGTCTCCAGCATTTTTA
CGGACCCAATCATGAGCACTGCTTTAATAGGACACTTCTGAGAAATTCATCAGGCTGTGAAGCGCGCCGT
GATGAATATCGAACAGAGTTTACCACAGCTTTGCAGCGCGTTGACTTATTCATGGGTCAATTCAGCGAAG
TCCTCTTAACATCTATATCCACCTTCATTAAAGGAGACCTCACCATAGCTAATCTTGGGACATCAGAGGG
TCGCTTCATGCAGGTTGTGGTTTCTCGATCAGGACCATCAACCCCTCATGTGAATTTTCTCCTGGACTCC
CATCCAGTGTCTCCAGAAGTGATTGTGGAGCATACATTAAACCAAAATGGCTACACACTGGTTATCACTG
GGAAGAAGATCACGAAGATCCCATTGAATGGCTTGGGCTGCAGACATTTCCAGTCCTGCAGTCAATGCCT
CTCTGCCCCACCCTTTGTTCAGTGTGGCTGGTGCCACGACAAATGTGTGCGATCGGAGGAATGCCTGAGC
GGGACATGGACTCAACAGATCTGTCTGCCTGCAATCTACAAGGTTTTCCCAAATAGTGCACCCCTTGAAG
GAGGGACAAGGCTGACCATATGTGGCTGGGACTTTGGATTTCGGAGGAATAATAAATTTGATTTAAAGAA
AACTAGAGTTCTCCTTGGAAATGAGAGCTGCACCTTGACTTTAAGTGAGAGCACGATGAATACATTGAAA
TGCACAGTTGGTCCTGCCATGAATAAGCATTTCAATATGTCCATAATTATTTCAAATGGCCACGGGACAA
CACAATACAGTACATTCTCCTATGTGGATCCTGTAATAACAAGTATTTCGCCGAAATACGGTCCTATGGC
TGGTGGCACTTTACTTACTTTAACTGGAAATTACCTAAACAGTGGGAATTCTAGACACATTTCAATTGGT
GGAAAAACATGTACTTTAAAAAGTGTGTCAAACAGTATTCTTGAATGTTATACCCCAGCCCAAACCATTT
CAACTGAGTTTGCTGTTAAATTGAAAATTGACTTAGCCAACCGAGAGACAAGCATCTTCAGTTACCGTGA
AGATCCCATTGTCTATGAAATTCATCCAACCAAATCTTTTATTAGTGGTGGGAGCACAATAACAGGTGTT
GGGAAAAACCTGAATTCAGTTAGTGTCCCGAGAATGGTCATAAATGTGCATGAAGCAGGAAGGAACTTTA
CAGTGGCATGTCAACATCGCTCTAATTCAGAGATAATCTGTTGTACCACTCCTTCCCTGCAACAGCTGAA
TCTGCAACTCCCCCTGAAAACCAAAGCCTTTTTCATGTTAGATGGGATCCTTTCCAAATACTTTGATCTC
ATTTATGTACATAATCCTGTGTTTAAGCCTTTTGAAAAGCCAGTGATGATCTCAATGGGCAATGAAAATG
TACTGGAAATTAAGGGAAATGATATTGACCCTGAAGCAGTTAAAGGTGAAGTGTTAAAAGTTGGAAATAA
GAGCTGTGAGAATATACACTTACATTCTGAAGCCGTTTTATGCACGGTCCCCAATGACCTGCTGAAATTG
AACAGCGAGCTAAATATAGAGTGGAAGCAAGCAATTTCTTCAACCGTCCTTGGAAAAGTAATAGTTCAAC
CAGATCAGAATTTCACAGGATTGATTGCTGGTGTTGTCTCAATATCAACAGCACTGTTATTACTACTTGG
GTTTTTCCTGTGGCTGAAAAAGAGAAAGCAAATTAAAGATCTGGGCAGTGAATTAGTTCGCTACGATGCA
AGAGTACACACTCCTCATTTGGATAGGCTTGTAAGTGCCCGAAGTGTAAGCCCAACTACAGAAATGGTTT
CAAATGAATCTGTAGACTACCGAGCTACTTTTCCAGAAGATCAGTTTCCTAATTCATCTCAGAACGGTTC
ATGCCGACAAGTGCAGTATCCTCTGACAGACATGTCCCCCATCCTAACTAGTGGGGACTCTGATATATCC
AGTCCATTACTGCAAAATACTGTCCACATTGACCTCAGTGCTCTAAATCCAGAGCTGGTCCAGGCAGTGC
AGCATGTAGTGATTGGGCCCAGTAGCCTGATTGTGCATTTCAATGAAGTCATAGGAAGAGGGCATTTTGG
TTGTGTATATCATGGGACTTTGTTGGACAATGATGGCAAGAAAATTCACTGTGCTGTGAAATCCTTGAAC
AGAATCACTGACATAGGAGAAGTTTCCCAATTTCTGACCGAGGGAATCATCATGAAAGATTTTAGTCATC
CCAATGTCCTCTCGCTCCTGGGAATCTGCCTGCGAAGTGAAGGGTCTCCGCTGGTGGTCCTACCATACAT
GAAACATGGAGATCTTCGAAATTTCATTCGAAATGAGACTCATAATCCAACTGTAAAAGATCTTATTGGC
TTTGGTCTTCAAGTAGCCAAAGGCATGAAATATCTTGCAAGCAAAAAGTTTGTCCACAGAGACTTGGCTG
CAAGAAACTGTATGCTGGATGAAAAATTCACAGTCAAGGTTGCTGATTTTGGTCTTGCCAGAGACATGTA
TGATAAAGAATACTATAGTGTACACAACAAAACAGGTGCAAAGCTGCCAGTGAAGTGGATGGCTTTGGAA
AGTCTGCAAACTCAAAAGTTTACCACCAAGTCAGATGTGTGGTCCTTTGGCGTGCTCCTCTGGGAGCTGA
TGACAAGAGGAGCCCCACCTTATCCTGACGTAAACACCTTTGATATAACTGTTTACTTGTTGCAAGGGAG
AAGACTCCTACAACCCGAATACTGCCCAGACCCCTTATATGAAGTAATGCTAAAATGCTGGCACCCTAAA
GCCGAAATGCGCCCATCCTTTTCTGAACTGGTGTCCCGGATATCAGCGATCTTCTCTACTTTCATTGGGG
AGCACTATGTCCATGTGAACGCTACTTATGTGAACGTAAAATGTGTCGCTCCGTATCCTTCTCTGTTGTC
ATCAGAAGATAACGCTGATGATGAGGTGGACACACGACCAGCCTCCTTCTGGGAGACATCATAGGCGGCC
GCACTCGAGATATCTAGACCCAGCTTTCTTGTACAAAGTTGGCATTATAAGAAAGCATTGCTTATCAATT
TGTTGCAACGAACAGGTCACTATCAGTCAAAATAAAATCATTATTTGCCATCCAGCTGCAGCTCTGGCCC
GTGTCTCAAAATCTCTGATGTTACATTGCACAAGATAAAAATATATCATCATGAACAATAAAACTGTCTG
CTTACATAAACAGTAATACAAGGGGTGTTATGAGCCATATTCAACGGGAAACGTCGAGGCCGCGATTAAA
TTCCAACATGGATGCTGATTTATATGGGTATAAATGGGCTCGCGATAATGTCGGGCAATCAGGTGCGACA
ATCTATCGCTTGTATGGGAAGCCCGATGCGCCAGAGTTGTTTCTGAAACATGGCAAAGGTAGCGTTGCCA
ATGATGTTACAGATGAGATGGTCAGACTAAACTGGCTGACGGAATTTATGCCTCTTCCGACCATCAAGCA
TTTTATCCGTACTCCTGATGATGCATGGTTACTCACCACTGCGATCCCCGGAAAAACAGCATTCCAGGTA
TTAGAAGAATATCCTGATTCAGGTGAAAATATTGTTGATGCGCTGGCAGTGTCCCTGCGCCGGTTGCATT
CGATTCCTGTTTGTAATTGTCCTTTTAACAGCGATCGCGTATTTCGTCTCGCTCAGGCGCAATCACGAAT
GAATAACGGTTTGGTTGATGCGAGTGATTTTGATGACGAGCGTAATGGCTGGCCTGTTGAACAAGTCTGG
AAAGAAATGCATAAACTTTTGCCATTCTCACCGGATTCAGTCGTCACTCATGGTGATTTCTCACTTGATA
ACCTTATTTTTGACGAGGGGAAATTAATAGGTTGTATTGATGTTGGACGAGTCGGAATCGCAGACCGATA
CCAGGATCTTGCCATCCTATGGAACTGCCTCGGTGAGTTTTCTCCTTCATTACAGAAACGGCTTTTTCAA
AAATATGGTATTGATAATCCTGATATGAATAAATTGCAGTTTCATTTGATGCTCGATGAGTTTTTCTAAT
CAGAATTGGTTAATTGGTTGTAACATTATTCAGATTGGGCCCCGTTCCACTGAGCGTCAGACCCCGTAGA
AAAGATCAAAGGATCTTCTTGAGATCCTTTTTTTCTGCGCGTAATCTGCTGCTTGCAAACAAAAAAACCA
CCGCTACCAGCGGTGGTTTGTTTGCCGGATCAAGAGCTACCAACTCTTTTTCCGAAGGTAACTGGCTTCA
GCAGAGCGCAGATACCAAATACTGTTCTTCTAGTGTAGCCGTAGTTAGGCCACCACTTCAAGAACTCTGT
AGCACCGCCTACATACCTCGCTCTGCTAATCCTGTTACCAGTGGCTGCTGCCAGTGGCGATAAGTCGTGT
CTTACCGGGTTGGACTCAAGACGATAGTTACCGGATAAGGCGCAGCGGTCGGGCTGAACGGGGGGTTCGT
GCACACAGCCCAGCTTGGAGCGAACGACCTACACCGAACTGAGATACCTACAGCGTGAGCTATGAGAAAG
CGCCACGCTTCCCGAAGGGAGAAAGGCGGACAGGTATCCGGTAAGCGGCAGGGTCGGAACAGGAGAGCGC
ACGAGGGAGCTTCCAGGGGGAAACGCCTGGTATCTTTATAGTCCTGTCGGGTTTCGCCACCTCTGACTTG
AGCGTCGATTTTTGTGATGCTCGTCAGGGGGGCGGAGCCTATGGAAAAACGCCAGCAACGCGGCCTTTTT
ACGGTTCCTGGCCTTTTGCTGGCCTTTTGCTCACATGTT
Features (pLannotate 1.2.2; 8 found; start..end, strand, type, name):
      1..46      +  rep_origin     RSF ori (fragment): Plasmids containing the RSF 1030 origin of replication can be propagated in E. coli cells that contain additional plasmids with compatible origins.
    106..149     -  terminator     rrnB T1 terminator: Escherichia coli rrnB; transcription terminator T1 from the E. coli rrnB gene
    281..308     +  terminator     rrnB T2 terminator: transcription terminator T2 from the E. coli rrnB gene
    358..457     +  protein_bind   attL1: mutant version of attL; recombination site for the Gateway® LR reaction LR Clonase™
    512..4681    +  CDS            MET: MET_HUMAN - Experimental evidence at protein level: Swiss-Prot protein existence level 1. (Microbial infection) Acts as a receptor for Listeria monocytogenes internalin InlB, mediating entry of the pathogen into cells. From Homo sapiens (Human).
   4708..4807    -  protein_bind   attL2: mutant version of attL; recombination site for the Gateway® LR reaction LR Clonase™
   4930..5739    +  CDS            KanR: aminoglycoside phosphotransferase; aph(3')-Ia; confers resistance to kanamycin in bacteria or G418 (Geneticin®) in eukaryotes
   5829..6417    +  rep_origin     ori: high-copy-number ColE1/pMB1/pBR322/pUC origin of replication
