[The description below was written by a language model from this plasmid's Addgene catalogue record and pLannotate feature annotations shown in this document.]
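Description:
pENTR-c-Met is a Gateway entry clone built on the Invitrogen pENTR1A backbone and carrying the human MET (c-Met) coding sequence, which encodes the hepatocyte growth factor receptor tyrosine kinase. It is a small bacterial plasmid, about 6.5 kb in the sequenced record. It is maintained in E. coli through a high-copy ColE1/pUC-type origin and selected with kanamycin through an aminoglycoside phosphotransferase (KanR) gene. The annotation also flags a very short fragment resembling the RSF origin at the start of the record. At under 50 nt, this is unlikely to be a functional second replicon.

The roughly 4.2 kb MET open reading frame was inserted by restriction cloning at NotI on both sides, and the record does not say whether those sites survived. It lies in the forward orientation between the attL1 and attL2 recombination sites. These sites allow LR Clonase to move the insert directionally into any attR-containing destination vector, which then supplies the promoter, tags or delivery elements. The entry clone has no annotated promoter driving MET, and no epitope tags or reporters are recorded, so it is a shuttle intermediate and not an expression construct. The rrnB T1 and T2 transcription terminators sit upstream of attL1. They block read-through transcription from the backbone into the insert, which helps keep the cloned gene silent and stable in bacteria.

The associated publication concerns genomic pathways leading to benign and malignant liver tumours. This suggests the clone served as a source of human MET for building expression vectors in liver oncogenesis studies, although the record does not name specific destination constructs.
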