Addgene plasmid #31786: pENTR-c-Met
Depositing lab: Xin Chen. Depositing organization: University of California, San Francisco (UCSF). Publication: Distinct pathways of genomic progression to benign and malignant tumors of the liver. Tward AD, Jones KD, Yant S, Cheung ST, Fan ST, Chen X, Kay MA, Wang R, Bishop JM. Proc Natl Acad Sci U S A. 2007 Sep 11;104(37):14771-6. Epub 2007 Sep 4. 10.1073/pnas.0706578104 PubMed 17785413.
Backbone
  Vector backbone: pENTR1A
  Backbone manufacturer: Invitrogen
  Backbone size w/o insert (bp): 2700
  Vector type: Entry Vector
Growth in bacteria
  Bacterial resistance: Kanamycin, 50 μg/mL
  Growth temperature: 37°C
  Growth strain: DH5alpha
  Copy number: High Copy
Gene/Insert
  Gene/Insert name: Met
  Species: H. sapiens (human)
  Insert size (bp): 4173
  Entrez Gene: MET (a.k.a. AUTS9, DA11, DFNB97, HGFR, RCCP2, c-Met)
  Cloning method: Restriction Enzyme; 5′ cloning site NotI (unknown if destroyed); 3′ cloning site NotI (unknown if destroyed)
  Sequencing primers: 5′ pENTR-Fwd; 3′ pENTR-Rev
Terms and licenses: Academic/Nonprofit Terms; Industry Terms: Not Available to Industry
How to cite: pENTR-c-Met was a gift from Xin Chen (Addgene plasmid # 31786 ; http://n2t.net/addgene:31786 ; RRID:Addgene_31786)
