>Addgene plasmid #31786 | pENTR-c-Met | addgene partial sequence | sequence record 71558 | pENTR-Fwd
ATATGATTTTATTTTGACTGATAGTGACCTGTTCGTTGCAACAAATTGATAAGCAATGCTTTTTTATAAT
GCCAACTTTGTACAAAAAAGCAGGCTTTAAAGGAACCAATTCAGTCGACTGGATCCGGTACCGAATTCGC
GGCCGCCACCATGAAGGCCCCCGCTGTGCTTGCACCTGGCATCCTCGTGCTCCTGTTTACCTTGGTGCAG
AGGAGCAATGGGGAGTGTAAAGAGGCACTAGCAAAGTCCGAGATGAATGTGAATATGAAGTATCAGCTTC
CCAACTTCACCGCGGAAACACCCATCCAGAATGTCATTCTACATGAGCATCACATTTTCCTTGGTGCCAC
TAACTACATTTATGTTTTAAATGAGGAAGACCTTCAGAAGGTTGCTGAGTACAAGACTGGGCCTGTGCTG
GAACACCCAGATTGTTTCCCATGTCAGGACTGCAGCAGCAAAGCCAATTTATCAGGAGGTGTTTGGAAAG
ATAACATCAACATGGCTCTAGTTGTCGACACCTACTATGATGATCAACTCATTAGCTGTGGCAGCGTCAA
CAGAGGGACCTGCCAGCGACATGTCTTTCCCCACAATCATACTGCTGACATACAGTCGGAGGTTCACTGC
ATATTCTCCCCACAGATAGAAGAGCCCAGCCAGTGTCCTGACTGTGTGGTGAGCGCCCTGGGAGCCAAAG
TCCTTTCATCTGTAAAGGACCGGTTCATCAACTTCTTTGTAGGCAATACCATAAATTCTTCTTATTTCCC
AGATCATCCATTGCATTCGATATCAGTGAGAAGGCTAAAGGAAACGAAAGATGGTTTTATGTTTTTGACG
GACCAGTCCTACATTGATGTTTTACCTGAGTTCAGAGATTCTTACCCCATTAAGTATGTC
